Addgene plasmid #101844: Ptrc::gnd
Purpose: drives expression of gnd using Ptrc promoter
Depositing lab: Erin O'Shea. Depositing organization: Harvard University. Publication: Switching of metabolic programs in response to light availability is an essential function of the cyanobacterial circadian output pathway. Puszynska AM, O'Shea EK. Elife. 2017 Apr 21;6. pii: e23210. doi: 10.7554/eLife.23210. PubMed 28430105.
Backbone
  Vector backbone: pBR322
  Backbone size w/o insert (bp): 4400
  Total vector size (bp): 9200
  Vector type: Cloning vector
Growth in bacteria
  Bacterial resistance: Kanamycin, 50 μg/mL
  Growth temperature: 37°C
  Growth strain: DH5alpha
  Copy number: Unknown
Gene/Insert
  Gene/Insert name: Kan casette followed by ptrc promoter
  Species: NA
  Insert size (bp): 4800
  Cloning method: Gibson Cloning
  Sequencing primers: 5′ -; 3′ -
Terms and licenses: Academic/Nonprofit Terms; Industry Terms: Not Available to Industry
How to cite: Ptrc::gnd was a gift from Erin O'Shea (Addgene plasmid # 101844 ; http://n2t.net/addgene:101844 ; RRID:Addgene_101844)
