[The description below was written by a language model from this plasmid's Addgene catalogue record and pLannotate feature annotations shown in this document.]
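Description:
Ptrc::gnd is a pBR322-based bacterial plasmid of about 9.1–9.2 kb, catalogued as a cloning vector and propagated in E. coli under kanamycin selection. The annotated sequence retains the main pBR322 elements: the ColE1/pMB1-type origin, the bom mobility region, the rop gene that keeps copy number down, a β-lactamase (AmpR) gene with its promoter, and a full-length tetracycline efflux (TcR) coding sequence. The tet promoter is detected only as short fragments, consistent with the insert having been placed by Gibson assembly in that region. Whether tetracycline resistance is still functional is not stated. The listed selection marker is an aph(3')-Ia kanamycin resistance gene carried on the insert.

The roughly 4.8 kb insert is described as a kanamycin cassette followed by the trc promoter. In the feature table the KanR gene is followed, across the numbering origin of the circular map, by lacI under the lacIq promoter, and then by the trc promoter with a lac operator. This lies just upstream of a partial match to gnd from Synechococcus elongatus PCC 7942, which encodes 6-phosphogluconate dehydrogenase, the NADPH-generating oxidative decarboxylation step of the pentose phosphate pathway. The trc promoter is a strong trp/lac hybrid that is repressed by LacI and induced with IPTG, so the arrangement places gnd under inducible control.

The gnd annotation is only a fragment, and about 1 kb of sequence upstream of the KanR gene is unannotated. This would fit a design in which the marker and promoter are integrated ahead of the chromosomal gnd gene in the cyanobacterium, but the record does not say so. The stated purpose is simply to drive gnd expression from Ptrc, in connection with a study of circadian control of cyanobacterial metabolism.
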