Features (pLannotate 1.2.2; 18 found; start..end, strand, type, name):
    217..241     +  misc_feature   MCS (fragment): pUC18/19 multiple cloning site
    365..405     -  CDS            rop (fragment): Rop protein, which maintains plasmids at low copy number; rop
    449..526     +  promoter       lacIq promoter: lacI (mutant); In the lacIq allele, a single base change in the promoter boosts expression of the lacI gene about 10-fold.
    527..1609    +  CDS            lacI: lac repressor; lacI; The lac repressor binds to the lac operator to inhibit transcription in E. coli. This inhibition can be relieved by adding lactose or isopropyl-β-D-thiogalactopyranoside (IPTG).
   1651..1668    +  promoter       tet promoter (fragment): E. coli promoter for tetracycline efflux protein gene
   1664..1765    -  CDS            yciV (fragment): RNAAM_ECOLI - Also known as trpH From Escherichia coli (strain K12).
   1841..1870    +  promoter       trc promoter: strong E. coli promoter; hybrid between the trp and lac UV5 promoters
   1878..1894    +  protein_bind   lac operator: The lac repressor binds to the lac operator to inhibit transcription in E. coli. This inhibition can be relieved by adding lactose or isopropyl-β-D-thiogalactopyranoside (IPTG). lac repressor encoded by lacI
   1924..2925    +  CDS            gnd (fragment): 6PGD_SYNE7 - Experimental evidence at protein level: Swiss-Prot protein existence level 1. Catalyzes the oxidative decarboxylation of 6-phosphogluconate to ribulose 5-phosphate and CO(2), with concomitant reduction of NADP to NADPH. From Synechococcus elongatus (strain PCC 7942 / FACHB-805) (Anacystis nidulans R2).
   2976..4166    +  CDS            TcR: tetracycline efflux protein; tet; confers resistance to tetracycline
   4408..4788    -  CDS            YPB1_ECOLX: Protein predicted: Swiss-Prot protein existence level 4. From Escherichia coli.
   4805..4996    +  CDS            rop: Rop protein, which maintains plasmids at low copy number; rop
   5098..5238    +  misc_feature   bom: basis of mobility region from pBR322
   5424..6012    -  rep_origin     ori: high-copy-number ColE1/pMB1/pBR322/pUC origin of replication
   6183..7043    -  CDS            AmpR: β-lactamase; bla; confers resistance to ampicillin, carbenicillin, and related antibiotics
   7044..7148    -  promoter       AmpR promoter: bla
   7261..7283    +  promoter       tet promoter (fragment): E. coli promoter for tetracycline efflux protein gene
   8314..9129    -  CDS            KanR: aminoglycoside phosphotransferase; aph(3')-Ia; confers resistance to kanamycin in bacteria or G418 (Geneticin®) in eukaryotes
>Addgene plasmid #101844 | Ptrc::gnd | addgene full sequence | sequence record 197029 | Addgene NGS Result
AACACCCCTTGTATTACTGTTTATGTAAGCAGACAGTTTTATTGTTCATGATGATATATTTTTATCTTGT
GCAATGTAACATCAGAGATTTTGAGACACAACGTGGCTTTGTTGAATAAATCGAACTTTTGCTGAGTTGA
AGGATCAGATCACGCATCTTCCCGACAACGCAGTGCTAGCTCGAGCCCGCGACATCTTCCTGCTCCAGAA
GCTCGAAATTCGAGCTCGGTACCCGGGGATCTGGGCCGCGGGTCATGGCTGCGCCCCGACACCCGCCAAC
ACCCGCTGACGCGCCCTGACGGGCTTGTCTGCTCCCGGCATCCGCTTACAGACAAGCTGTGACCGTCTCC
GGGAGCTGCATGTGTCAGAGGTTTTCACCGTCATCACCGAAACGCGCGAGGCAGCAGATCAATTCGCGCG
CGAAGGCGAAGCGGCATGCATTTACGTTGACACCATCGAATGGTGCAAAACCTTTCGCGGTATGGCATGA
TAGCGCCCGGAAGAGAGTCAATTCAGGGTGGTGAATGTGAAACCAGTAACGTTATACGATGTCGCAGAGT
ATGCCGGTGTCTCTTATCAGACCGTTTCCCGCGTGGTGAACCAGGCCAGCCACGTTTCTGCGAAAACGCG
GGAAAAAGTGGAAGCGGCGATGGCGGAGCTGAATTACATTCCCAACCGCGTGGCACAACAACTGGCGGGC
AAACAGTCGTTGCTGATTGGCGTTGCCACCTCCAGTCTGGCCCTGCACGCGCCGTCGCAAATTGTCGCGG
CGATTAAATCTCGCGCCGATCAACTGGGTGCCAGCGTGGTGGTGTCGATGGTAGAACGAAGCGGCGTCGA
AGCCTGTAAAGCGGCGGTGCACAATCTTCTCGCGCAACGCGTCAGTGGGCTGATCATTAACTATCCGCTG
GATGACCAGGATGCCATTGCTGTGGAAGCTGCCTGCACTAATGTTCCGGCGTTATTTCTTGATGTCTCTG
ACCAGACACCCATCAACAGTATTATTTTCTCCCATGAAGACGGTACGCGACTGGGCGTGGAGCATCTGGT
CGCATTGGGTCACCAGCAAATCGCGCTGTTAGCGGGCCCATTAAGTTCTGTCTCGGCGCGTCTGCGTCTG
GCTGGCTGGCATAAATATCTCACTCGCAATCAAATTCAGCCGATAGCGGAACGGGAAGGCGACTGGAGTG
CCATGTCCGGTTTTCAACAAACCATGCAAATGCTGAATGAGGGCATCGTTCCCACTGCGATGCTGGTTGC
CAACGATCAGATGGCGCTGGGCGCAATGCGCGCCATTACCGAGTCCGGGCTGCGCGTTGGTGCGGATATC
TCGGTAGTGGGATACGACGATACCGAAGACAGCTCATGTTATATCCCGCCGTTAACCACCATCAAACAGG
ATTTTCGCCTGCTGGGGCAAACCAGCGTGGACCGCTTGCTGCAACTCTCTCAGGGCCAGGCGGTGAAGGG
CAATCAGCTGTTGCCCGTCTCACTGGTGAAAAGAAAAACCACCCTGGCGCCCAATACGCAAACCGCCTCT
CCCCGCGCGTTGGCCGATTCATTAATGCAGCTGGCACGACAGGTTTCCCGACTGGAAAGCGGGCAGTGAG
CGCAACGCAATTAATGTAAGTTAGCGCGAATTGATCTGGTTTGACAGCTTATCATCGACTGCACGGTGCA
CCAATGCTTCTGGCGTCAGGCAGCCATCGGAAGCTGTGGTATGGCTGTGCAGGTCGTAAATCACTGCATA
ATTCGTGTCGCTCAAGGCGCACTCCCGTTCTGGATAATGTTTTTTGCGCCGACATCATAACGGTTCTGGC
AAATATTCTGAAATGAGCTGTTGACAATTAATCATCCGGCTCGTATAATGTGTGGAATTGTGAGCGGATA
ACAATTTCACACAGGAAACAGACCATGGAATTCATGGCACTGCAACAGTTCGGCCTCATCGGGCTGGCAG
TGATGGGTGAGAATCTCGCCCTGAACATTGAGCGCAACGGTTTTTCCTTGACGGTCTATAACCGCACGGC
CGAAAAGACTGAAGCGTTCATGGCCGATCGCGCCCAAGGCAAGAACATTGTGCCGGCTTACAGTCTGGAA
GACTTTGTTGCCAGCTTGGAACGTCCGCGCCGCATTTTGGTGATGGTTAAAGCGGGCGGCCCGGTGGATG
CCGTGGTCGAGCAGCTCAAACCCCTGCTAGATCCCGGTGACTTGATCATCGATGGGGGCAACTCACTGTT
TACCGACACCGAGCGCCGCGTCAAAGATCTAGAAGCGCTAGGTCTGGGTTTCATGGGCATGGGCGTCAGT
GGTGGCGAAGAGGGGGCTTTGAATGGCCCCAGTTTGATGCCGGGGGGCACCCAAGCGGCCTACGAAGCCG
TGGAGCCGATCGTGCGCAGCATTGCTGCCCAAGTCGACGATGGCCCCTGCGTTACCTACATCGGTCCTGG
TGGCTCTGGGCACTACGTCAAGATGGTGCACAACGGCATTGAATATGGCGATATGCAGCTGATCGCCGAA
GCCTATGACCTCCTCAAATCGGTGGCAGGCCTCAATGCCAGTGAACTGCATGATGTCTTCGCCGCCTGGA
ACAAAACGCCGGAACTCGACTCGTTCTTGATTGAAATCACGGCGGATATTTTCACCAAAGTCGATGACTT
GGGTACTGGTCAGCCCTTGGTCGAGCTGATTTTAGATGCCGCTGGTCAAAAAGGAACCGGTCGCTGGACG
GTGGAAACGGCACTGGAAATTGGCGTTGCGATTCCAACCATCATTGCTGCTGTCAACGCCCGCATCCTGT
CCTCGATCAAAGCCGAGCGTCAGGCAGCTTCTGAAATTCTTTCAGGACCGATTACCGAGCCCTTCAGTGG
CGATCGCCAAGCCTTTATCGACAGTGTGCGCGATGCGCTCTACTGCTCGAAAATTAATGCGGTAGTTTAT
CACAGTTAAATTGCTAACGCAGTCAGGCACCGTGTATGAAATCTAACAATGCGCTCATCGTCATCCTCGG
CACCGTCACCCTGGATGCTGTAGGCATAGGCTTGGTTATGCCGGTACTGCCGGGCCTCTTGCGGGATATC
GTCCATTCCGACAGCATCGCCAGTCACTATGGCGTGCTGCTAGCGCTATATGCGTTGATGCAATTTCTAT
GCGCACCCGTTCTCGGAGCACTGTCCGACCGCTTTGGCCGCCGCCCAGTCCTGCTCGCTTCGCTACTTGG
AGCCACTATCGACTACGCGATCATGGCGACCACACCCGTCCTGTGGATCCTCTACGCCGGACGCATCGTG
GCCGGCATCACCGGCGCCACAGGTGCGGTTGCTGGCGCCTATATCGCCGACATCACCGATGGGGAAGATC
GGGCTCGCCACTTCGGGCTCATGAGCGCTTGTTTCGGCGTGGGTATGGTGGCAGGCCCCGTGGCCGGGGG
ACTGTTGGGCGCCATCTCCTTGCATGCACCATTCCTTGCGGCGGCGGTGCTCAACGGCCTCAACCTACTA
CTGGGCTGCTTCCTAATGCAGGAGTCGCATAAGGGAGAGCGTCGACCGATGCCCTTGAGAGCCTTCAACC
CAGTCAGCTCCTTCCGGTGGGCGCGGGGCATGACTATCGTCGCCGCACTTATGACTGTCTTCTTTATCAT
GCAACTCGTAGGACAGGTGCCGGCAGCGCTCTGGGTCATTTTCGGCGAGGACCGCTTTCGCTGGAGCGCG
ACGATGATCGGCCTGTCGCTTGCGGTATTCGGAATCTTGCACGCCCTCGCTCAAGCCTTCGTCACTGGTC
CCGCCACCAAACGTTTCGGCGAGAAGCAGGCCATTATCGCCGGCATGGCGGCCGACGCGCTGGGCTACGT
CTTGCTGGCGTTCGCGACGCGAGGCTGGATGGCCTTCCCCATTATGATTCTTCTCGCTTCCGGCGGCATC
GGGATGCCCGCGTTGCAGGCCATGCTGTCCAGGCAGGTAGATGACGACCATCAGGGACAGCTTCAAGGAT
CGCTCGCGGCTCTTACCAGCCTAACTTCGATCATTGGACCGCTGATCGTCACGGCGATTTATGCCGCCTC
GGCGAGCACATGGAACGGGTTGGCATGGATTGTAGGCGCCGCCCTATACCTTGTCTGCCTCCCCGCGTTG
CGTCGCGGTGCATGGAGCCGGGCCACCTCGACCTGAATGGAAGCCGGCGGCACCTCGCTAACGGATTCAC
CACTCCAAGAATTGGAGCCAATCAATTCTTGCGGAGAACTGTGAATGCGCAAACCAACCCTTGGCAGAAC
ATATCCATCGCGTCCGCCATCTCCAGCAGCCGCACGCGGCGCATCTCGGGCAGCGTTGGGTCCTGGCCAC
GGGTGCGCATGATCGTGCTCCTGTCGTTGAGGACCCGGCTAGGCTGGCGGGGTTGCCTTACTGGTTAGCA
GAATGAATCACCGATACGCGAGCGAACGTGAAGCGACTGCTGCTGCAAAACGTCTGCGACCTGAGCAACA
ACATGAATGGTCTTCGGTTTCCGTGTTTCGTAAAGTCTGGAAACGCGGAAGTCAGCGCCCTGCACCATTA
TGTTCCGGATCTGCATCGCAGGATGCTGCTGGCTACCCTGTGGAACACCTACATCTGTATTAACGAAGCG
CTGGCATTGACCCTGAGTGATTTTTCTCTGGTCCCGCCGCATCCATACCGCCAGTTGTTTACCCTCACAA
CGTTCCAGTAACCGGGCATGTTCATCATCAGTAACCCGTATCGTGAGCATCCTCTCTCGTTTCATCGGTA
TCATTACCCCCATGAACAGAAATCCCCCTTACACGGAGGCATCAGTGACCAAACAGGAAAAAACCGCCCT
TAACATGGCCCGCTTTATCAGAAGCCAGACATTAACGCTTCTGGAGAAACTCAACGAGCTGGACGCGGAT
GAACAGGCAGACATCTGTGAATCGCTTCACGACCACGCTGATGAGCTTTACCGCAGCTGCCTCGCGCGTT
TCGGTGATGACGGTGAAAACCTCTGACACATGCAGCTCCCGGAGACGGTCACAGCTTGTCTGTAAGCGGA
TGCCGGGAGCAGACAAGCCCGTCAGGGCGCGTCAGCGGGTGTTGGCGGGTGTCGGGGCGCAGCCATGACC
CAGTCACGTAGCGATAGCGGAGTGTATACTGGCTTAACTATGCGGCATCAGAGCAGATTGTACTGAGAGT
GCACCATATGCGGTGTGAAATACCGCACAGATGCGTAAGGAGAAAATACCGCATCAGGCGCTCTTCCGCT
TCCTCGCTCACTGACTCGCTGCGCTCGGTCGTTCGGCTGCGGCGAGCGGTATCAGCTCACTCAAAGGCGG
TAATACGGTTATCCACAGAATCAGGGGATAACGCAGGAAAGAACATGTGAGCAAAAGGCCAGCAAAAGGC
CAGGAACCGTAAAAAGGCCGCGTTGCTGGCGTTTTTCCATAGGCTCCGCCCCCCTGACGAGCATCACAAA
AATCGACGCTCAAGTCAGAGGTGGCGAAACCCGACAGGACTATAAAGATACCAGGCGTTTCCCCCTGGAA
GCTCCCTCGTGCGCTCTCCTGTTCCGACCCTGCCGCTTACCGGATACCTGTCCGCCTTTCTCCCTTCGGG
AAGCGTGGCGCTTTCTCATAGCTCACGCTGTAGGTATCTCAGTTCGGTGTAGGTCGTTCGCTCCAAGCTG
GGCTGTGTGCACGAACCCCCCGTTCAGCCCGACCGCTGCGCCTTATCCGGTAACTATCGTCTTGAGTCCA
ACCCGGTAAGACACGACTTATCGCCACTGGCAGCAGCCACTGGTAACAGGATTAGCAGAGCGAGGTATGT
AGGCGGTGCTACAGAGTTCTTGAAGTGGTGGCCTAACTACGGCTACACTAGAAGGACAGTATTTGGTATC
TGCGCTCTGCTGAAGCCAGTTACCTTCGGAAAAAGAGTTGGTAGCTCTTGATCCGGCAAACAAACCACCG
CTGGTAGCGGTGGTTTTTTTGTTTGCAAGCAGCAGATTACGCGCAGAAAAAAAGGATCTCAAGAAGATCC
TTTGATCTTTTCTACGGGGTCTGACGCTCAGTGGAACGAAAACTCACGTTAAGGGATTTTGGTCATGAGA
TTATCAAAAAGGATCTTCACCTAGATCCTTTTAAATTAAAAATGAAGTTTTAAATCAATCTAAAGTATAT
ATGAGTAAACTTGGTCTGACAGTTACCAATGCTTAATCAGTGAGGCACCTATCTCAGCGATCTGTCTATT
TCGTTCATCCATAGTTGCCTGACTCCCCGTCGTGTAGATAACTACGATACGGGAGGGCTTACCATCTGGC
CCCAGTGCTGCAATGATACCGCGAGACCCACGCTCACCGGCTCCAGATTTATCAGCAATAAACCAGCCAG
CCGGAAGGGCCGAGCGCAGAAGTGGTCCTGCAACTTTATCCGCCTCCATCCAGTCTATTAATTGTTGCCG
GGAAGCTAGAGTAAGTAGTTCGCCAGTTAATAGTTTGCGCAACGTTGTTGCCATTGCTGCAGGCATCGTG
GTGTCACGCTCGTCGTTTGGTATGGCTTCATTCAGCTCCGGTTCCCAACGATCAAGGCGAGTTACATGAT
CCCCCATGTTGTGCAAAAAAGCGGTTAGCTCCTTCGGTCCTCCGATCGTTGTCAGAAGTAAGTTGGCCGC
AGTGTTATCACTCATGGTTATGGCAGCACTGCATAATTCTCTTACTGTCATGCCATCCGTAAGATGCTTT
TCTGTGACTGGTGAGTACTCAACCAAGTCATTCTGAGAATAGTGTATGCGGCGACCGAGTTGCTCTTGCC
CGGCGTCAACACGGGATAATACCGCGCCACATAGCAGAACTTTAAAAGTGCTCATCATTGGAAAACGTTC
TTCGGGGCGAAAACTCTCAAGGATCTTACCGCTGTTGAGATCCAGTTCGATGTAACCCACTCGTGCACCC
AACTGATCTTCAGCATCTTTTACTTTCACCAGCGTTTCTGGGTGAGCAAAAACAGGAAGGCAAAATGCCG
CAAAAAAGGGAATAAGGGCGACACGGAAATGTTGAATACTCATACTCTTCCTTTTTCAATATTATTGAAG
CATTTATCAGGGTTATTGTCTCATGAGCGGATACATATTTGAATGTATTTAGAAAAATAAACAAATAGGG
GTTCCGCGCACATTTCCCCGAAAAGTGCCACCTGACGTCTAAGAAACCATTATTATCATGACATTAACCT
ATAAAAATAGGCGTATCACGAGGCCCTTTCGTCTTCAAGAATTCTCATGTTTGACAGCTTATCATCGATA
AGCCAGCCTAAGCCGTCTGTCGATCCCAGCAGCGATAGAGATGGAGGAGTTGATCGAAATAGTGACGAGC
TAATTCCAGCTGAGGGAAAGACTTCACCGAAAGCTGATCGCTCCGGCAATCCAAAACACGAACTTGATGA
TCTTCAATATTGGCAACTGCAGGACTGAGAATGACGATCCAGCGACCGATATGTTGTCGTTGCGTTTCCA
TAAGAAAGACAGATGATTGTGCGATTAAAGTAGCGACAACAAGGCTAACAAATCGTTACCTAGGGCACGA
TTTTGCTCTGAACCAGAGTCAGTCAGCACAACGCTAAACTTTTGTAGAGCTTTATCCTCGGCTCCTAAAC
GGTTGCGATCGCCATGTTGATTCAGCCTGCTGCAACGACGTCTACCCCAGAGGTGGCTCTCGCAATCATC
ACCCAAGGTCAACAGTGGTTATTGCAGCTGCGTGATGACTTAGATTGGATTCTCTATCCGGGGAAGTGGG
GCTTATTTGGCGGCCATTTAGAACCGGATGAAACTCCCCTTGCCGCCCTCTATCGCGAACTCCAAGAAGA
GATTGGCTACTACCCCTCCGCCGCAACCCCACTCTGGACGGAAACAGAAGAAAGGGTCACTCGCTACCTC
TTCCATGTGCCTTTGACCTGTGAACTATCGACTTTGCGGCTCGGCGAAGGGCAGGATTTCTGCCTCGTCG
ATGCCGCCGCGATCGCCCAAGGTCGAGTTTTCTCGCCCCGTTTACAGCAGGAACGAGCGATCGGTGCGCC
CCACCAGCAGATTTTGCTGCGCTTCCAAGGGGAGTATTCGCACAAGCTTGCCCCCGTCATCAGGGCCTGA
CCGGTGCGATCGCCGTCAAGAATCCACCCCCAGGCATTCAATTTTTCTCTGATCTGTAAATAAATCCGCG
ATCGCCGCCGTGATCCCCGCAAAGAAAGTCTAAAGAGGTTGCCAGAGAACCCCAAATTGGCAGGCTAACC
TGAGGTCATTCGTTGTCCTACTGCCAGTGTTACAACCAATTAACCAATTCTGATTAGAAAAACTCATCGA
GCATCAAATGAAACTGCAATTTATTCATATCAGGATTATCAATACCATATTTTTGAAAAAGCCGTTTCTG
TAATGAAGGAGAAAACTCACCGAGGCAGTTCCATAGGATGGCAAGATCCTGGTATCGGTCTGCGATTCCG
ACTCGTCCAACATCAATACAACCTATTAATTTCCCCTCGTCAAAAATAAGGTTATCAAGTGAGAAATCAC
CATGAGTGACGACTGAATCCGGTGAGAATGGCAAAAGCTTATGCATTTCTTTCCAGACTTGTTCAACAGG
CCAGCCATTACGCTCGTCATCAAAATCACTCGCATCAACCAAACCGTTATTCATTCGTGATTGCGCCTGA
GCGAGACGAAATACGCGATCGCTGTTAAAAGGACAATTACAAACAGGAATCGAATGCAACCGGCGCAGGA
ACACTGCCAGCGCATCAACAATATTTTCACCTGAATCAGGATATTCTTCTAATACCTGGAATGCTGTTTT
CCCGGGGATCGCAGTGGTGAGTAACCATGCATCATCAGGAGTACGGATAAAATGCTTGATGGTCGGAAGA
GGCATAAATTCCGTCAGCCAGTTTAGTCTGACCATCTCATCTGTAACATCATTGGCAACGCTACCTTTGC
CATGTTTCAGAAACAACTCTGGCGCATCGGGCTTCCCATACAATCGATAGATTGTCGCACCTGATTGCCC
GACATTATCGCGAGCCCATTTATACCCATATAAATCAGCATCCATGTTGGAATTTAATCGCGGCCTCGAG
CAAGACGTTTCCCGTTGAATATGGCTCAT
