>Addgene plasmid #101844 | Ptrc::gnd | depositor partial sequence | sequence record 192671 | Ptrc::gnd sequence 4772 bps
AGCCAGCCTAAGCCGTCTGTCGATCCCAGCAGCGATAGAGATGGAGGAGTTGATCGAAATAGTGACGAGC
TAATTCCAGCTGAGGGAAAGACTTCACCGAAAGCTGATCGCTCCGGCAATCCAAAACACGAACTTGATGA
TCTTCAATATTGGCAACTGCAGGACTGAGAATGACGATCCAGCGACCGATATGTTGTCGTTGCGTTTCCA
TAAGAAAGACAGATGATTGTGCGATTAAAGTAGCGACAACAAGGCTAACAAATCGTTACCTAGGGCACGA
TTTTGCTCTGAACCAGAGTCAGTCAGCACAACGCTAAACTTTTGTAGAGCTTTATCCTCGGCTCCTAAAC
GGTTGCGATCGCCATGTTGATTCAGCCTGCTGCAACGACGTCTACCCCAGAGGTGGCTCTCGCAATCATC
ACCCAAGGTCAACAGTGGTTATTGCAGCTGCGTGATGACTTAGATTGGATTCTCTATCCGGGGAAGTGGG
GCTTATTTGGCGGCCATTTAGAACCGGATGAAACTCCCCTTGCCGCCCTCTATCGCGAACTCCAAGAAGA
GATTGGCTACTACCCCTCCGCCGCAACCCCACTCTGGACGGAAACAGAAGAAAGGGTCACTCGCTACCTC
TTCCATGTGCCTTTGACCTGTGAACTATCGACTTTGCGGCTCGGCGAAGGGCAGGATTTCTGCCTCGTCG
ATGCCGCCGCGATCGCCCAAGGTCGAGTTTTCTCGCCCCGTTTACAGCAGGAACGAGCGATCGGTGCGCC
CCACCAGCAGATTTTGCTGCGCTTCCAAGGGGAGTATTCGCACAAGCTTGCCCCCGTCATCAGGGCCTGA
CCGGTGCGATCGCCGTCAAGAATCCACCCCCAGGCATTCAATTTTTCTCTGATCTGTAAATAAATCCGCG
ATCGCCGCCGTGATCCCCGCAAAGAAAGTCTAAAGAGGTTGCCAGAGAACCCCAAATTGGCAGGCTAACC
TGAGGTCATTCGTTGTCCTACTGCCAGTGTTACAACCAATTAACCAATTCTGATTAGAAAAACTCATCGA
GCATCAAATGAAACTGCAATTTATTCATATCAGGATTATCAATACCATATTTTTGAAAAAGCCGTTTCTG
TAATGAAGGAGAAAACTCACCGAGGCAGTTCCATAGGATGGCAAGATCCTGGTATCGGTCTGCGATTCCG
ACTCGTCCAACATCAATACAACCTATTAATTTCCCCTCGTCAAAAATAAGGTTATCAAGTGAGAAATCAC
CATGAGTGACGACTGAATCCGGTGAGAATGGCAAAAGCTTATGCATTTCTTTCCAGACTTGTTCAACAGG
CCAGCCATTACGCTCGTCATCAAAATCACTCGCATCAACCAAACCGTTATTCATTCGTGATTGCGCCTGA
GCGAGACGAAATACGCGATCGCTGTTAAAAGGACAATTACAAACAGGAATCGAATGCAACCGGCGCAGGA
ACACTGCCAGCGCATCAACAATATTTTCACCTGAATCAGGATATTCTTCTAATACCTGGAATGCTGTTTT
CCCGGGGATCGCAGTGGTGAGTAACCATGCATCATCAGGAGTACGGATAAAATGCTTGATGGTCGGAAGA
GGCATAAATTCCGTCAGCCAGTTTAGTCTGACCATCTCATCTGTAACATCATTGGCAACGCTACCTTTGC
CATGTTTCAGAAACAACTCTGGCGCATCGGGCTTCCCATACAATCGATAGATTGTCGCACCTGATTGCCC
GACATTATCGCGAGCCCATTTATACCCATATAAATCAGCATCCATGTTGGAATTTAATCGCGGCCTCGAG
CAAGACGTTTCCCGTTGAATATGGCTCATAACACCCCTTGTATTACTGTTTATGTAAGCAGACAGTTTTA
TTGTTCATGATGATATATTTTTATCTTGTGCAATGTAACATCAGAGATTTTGAGACACAACGTGGCTTTG
TTGAATAAATCGAACTTTTGCTGAGTTGAAGGATCAGATCACGCATCTTCCCGACAACGCAGTGCTAGCT
CGAGCCCGCGACATCTTCCTGCTCCAGAAGCTCGAAATTCGAGCTCGGTACCCGGGGATCTGGGCCGCGG
GTCATGGCTGCGCCCCGACACCCGCCAACACCCGCTGACGCGCCCTGACGGGCTTGTCTGCTCCCGGCAT
CCGCTTACAGACAAGCTGTGACCGTCTCCGGGAGCTGCATGTGTCAGAGGTTTTCACCGTCATCACCGAA
ACGCGCGAGGCAGCAGATCAATTCGCGCGCGAAGGCGAAGCGGCATGCATTTACGTTGACACCATCGAAT
GGTGCAAAACCTTTCGCGGTATGGCATGATAGCGCCCGGAAGAGAGTCAATTCAGGGTGGTGAATGTGAA
ACCAGTAACGTTATACGATGTCGCAGAGTATGCCGGTGTCTCTTATCAGACCGTTTCCCGCGTGGTGAAC
CAGGCCAGCCACGTTTCTGCGAAAACGCGGGAAAAAGTGGAAGCGGCGATGGCGGAGCTGAATTACATTC
CCAACCGCGTGGCACAACAACTGGCGGGCAAACAGTCGTTGCTGATTGGCGTTGCCACCTCCAGTCTGGC
CCTGCACGCGCCGTCGCAAATTGTCGCGGCGATTAAATCTCGCGCCGATCAACTGGGTGCCAGCGTGGTG
GTGTCGATGGTAGAACGAAGCGGCGTCGAAGCCTGTAAAGCGGCGGTGCACAATCTTCTCGCGCAACGCG
TCAGTGGGCTGATCATTAACTATCCGCTGGATGACCAGGATGCCATTGCTGTGGAAGCTGCCTGCACTAA
TGTTCCGGCGTTATTTCTTGATGTCTCTGACCAGACACCCATCAACAGTATTATTTTCTCCCATGAAGAC
GGTACGCGACTGGGCGTGGAGCATCTGGTCGCATTGGGTCACCAGCAAATCGCGCTGTTAGCGGGCCCAT
TAAGTTCTGTCTCGGCGCGTCTGCGTCTGGCTGGCTGGCATAAATATCTCACTCGCAATCAAATTCAGCC
GATAGCGGAACGGGAAGGCGACTGGAGTGCCATGTCCGGTTTTCAACAAACCATGCAAATGCTGAATGAG
GGCATCGTTCCCACTGCGATGCTGGTTGCCAACGATCAGATGGCGCTGGGCGCAATGCGCGCCATTACCG
AGTCCGGGCTGCGCGTTGGTGCGGATATCTCGGTAGTGGGATACGACGATACCGAAGACAGCTCATGTTA
TATCCCGCCGTTAACCACCATCAAACAGGATTTTCGCCTGCTGGGGCAAACCAGCGTGGACCGCTTGCTG
CAACTCTCTCAGGGCCAGGCGGTGAAGGGCAATCAGCTGTTGCCCGTCTCACTGGTGAAAAGAAAAACCA
CCCTGGCGCCCAATACGCAAACCGCCTCTCCCCGCGCGTTGGCCGATTCATTAATGCAGCTGGCACGACA
GGTTTCCCGACTGGAAAGCGGGCAGTGAGCGCAACGCAATTAATGTAAGTTAGCGCGAATTGATCTGGTT
TGACAGCTTATCATCGACTGCACGGTGCACCAATGCTTCTGGCGTCAGGCAGCCATCGGAAGCTGTGGTA
TGGCTGTGCAGGTCGTAAATCACTGCATAATTCGTGTCGCTCAAGGCGCACTCCCGTTCTGGATAATGTT
TTTTGCGCCGACATCATAACGGTTCTGGCAAATATTCTGAAATGAGCTGTTGACAATTAATCATCCGGCT
CGTATAATGTGTGGAATTGTGAGCGGATAACAATTTCACACAGGAAACAGACCATGGAATTCATGGCACT
GCAACAGTTCGGCCTCATCGGGCTGGCAGTGATGGGTGAGAATCTCGCCCTGAACATTGAGCGCAACGGT
TTTTCCTTGACGGTCTATAACCGCACGGCCGAAAAGACTGAAGCGTTCATGGCCGATCGCGCCCAAGGCA
AGAACATTGTGCCGGCTTACAGTCTGGAAGACTTTGTTGCCAGCTTGGAACGTCCGCGCCGCATTTTGGT
GATGGTTAAAGCGGGCGGCCCGGTGGATGCCGTGGTCGAGCAGCTCAAACCCCTGCTAGATCCCGGTGAC
TTGATCATCGATGGGGGCAACTCACTGTTTACCGACACCGAGCGCCGCGTCAAAGATCTAGAAGCGCTAG
GTCTGGGTTTCATGGGCATGGGCGTCAGTGGTGGCGAAGAGGGGGCTTTGAATGGCCCCAGTTTGATGCC
GGGGGGCACCCAAGCGGCCTACGAAGCCGTGGAGCCGATCGTGCGCAGCATTGCTGCCCAAGTCGACGAT
GGCCCCTGCGTTACCTACATCGGTCCTGGTGGCTCTGGGCACTACGTCAAGATGGTGCACAACGGCATTG
AATATGGCGATATGCAGCTGATCGCCGAAGCCTATGACCTCCTCAAATCGGTGGCAGGCCTCAATGCCAG
TGAACTGCATGATGTCTTCGCCGCCTGGAACAAAACGCCGGAACTCGACTCGTTCTTGATTGAAATCACG
GCGGATATTTTCACCAAAGTCGATGACTTGGGTACTGGTCAGCCCTTGGTCGAGCTGATTTTAGATGCCG
CTGGTCAAAAAGGAACCGGTCGCTGGACGGTGGAAACGGCACTGGAAATTGGCGTTGCGATTCCAACCAT
CATTGCTGCTGTCAACGCCCGCATCCTGTCCTCGATCAAAGCCGAGCGTCAGGCAGCTTCTGAAATTCTT
TCAGGACCGATTACCGAGCCCTTCAGTGGCGATCGCCAAGCCTTTATCGACAGTGTGCGCGATGCGCTCT
ACTGCTCGAAAA
